>Addgene plasmid #103391 | LSB-hsa-miR-29a-3p | depositor full sequence | sequence record 195831 | Full Sequence
AATTGAGGGGATAACGCAGGAAAGAACATGTGAGCAAAAGGCCAGCAAAAGGCCAGGAACCGTAAAAAGG
CCGCGTTGCTGGCGTTTTTCCATAGGCTCCGCCCCCCTGACGAGCATCACAAAAATCGACGCTCAAGTCA
GAGGTGGCGAAACCCGACAGGACTATAAAGATACCAGGCGTTTCCCCCTGGAAGCTCCCTCGTGCGCTCT
CCTGTTCCGACCCTGCCGCTTACCGGATACCTGTCCGCCTTTCTCCCTTCGGGAAGCGTGGCGCTTTCTC
ATAGCTCACGCTGTAGGTATCTCAGTTCGGTGTAGGTCGTTCGCTCCAAGCTGGGCTGTGTGCACGAACC
CCCCGTTCAGCCCGACCGCTGCGCCTTATCCGGTAACTATCGTCTTGAGTCCAACCCGGTAAGACACGAC
TTATCGCCACTGGCAGCAGCCACTGGTAACAGGATTAGCAGAGCGAGGTATGTAGGCGGTGCTACAGAGT
TCTTGAAGTGGTGGCCTAACTACGGCTACACTAGAAGAACAGTATTTGGTATCTGCGCTCTGCTGAAGCC
AGTTACCTTCGGAAAAAGAGTTGGTAGCTCTTGATCCGGCAAACAAACCACCGCTGGTAGCGGTGGTTTT
TTTGTTTGCAAGCAGCAGATTACGCGCAGAAAAAAAGGATCTCAAGAAGATCCTTTGATCTTTTCTACGG
GGTCTGACGCTCAGTGGAACGAAAACTCACGTTAAGGGATTTTGGTCATGAGATTATCAAAAAGGATCTT
CACCTAGATCCTTTTAAATTAAAAATGAAGTTTTAAATCAATCTAAAGTATATATGAGTAAACTTGGTCT
GACAGTTACCAATGCTTAATCAGTGAGGCACCTATCTCAGCGATCTGTCTATTTCGTTCATCCATAGTTG
CCTGACTCCCCGTCGTGTAGATAACTACGATACGGGAGGGCTTACCATCTGGCCCCAGTGCTGCAATGAT
ACCGCGAGAACCACGCTCACCGGCTCCAGATTTATCAGCAATAAACCAGCCAGCCGGAAGGGCCGAGCGC
AGAAGTGGTCCTGCAACTTTATCCGCCTCCATCCAGTCTATTAATTGTTGCCGGGAAGCTAGAGTAAGTA
GTTCGCCAGTTAATAGTTTGCGCAACGTTGTTGCCATTGCTACAGGCATCGTGGTGTCACGCTCGTCGTT
TGGTATGGCTTCATTCAGCTCCGGTTCCCAACGATCAAGGCGAGTTACATGATCCCCCATGTTGTGCAAA
AAAGCGGTTAGCTCCTTCGGTCCTCCGATCGTTGTCAGAAGTAAGTTGGCCGCAGTGTTATCACTCATGG
TTATGGCAGCACTGCATAATTCTCTTACTGTCATGCCATCCGTAAGATGCTTTTCTGTGACTGGTGAGTA
CTCAACCAAGTCATTCTGAGAATAGTGTATGCGGCGACCGAGTTGCTCTTGCCCGGCGTCAATACGGGAT
AATACCGCGCCACATAGCAGAACTTTAAAAGTGCTCATCATTGGAAAACGTTCTTCGGGGCGAAAACTCT
CAAGGATCTTACCGCTGTTGAGATCCAGTTCGATGTAACCCACTCGTGCACCCAACTGATCTTCAGCATC
TTTTACTTTCACCAGCGTTTCTGGGTGAGCAAAAACAGGAAGGCAAAATGCCGCAAAAAAGGGAATAAGG
GCGACACGGAAATGTTGAATACTCATACTCTTCCTTTTTCAATATTATTGAAGCATTTATCAGGGTTATT
GTCTCATGAGCGGATACATATTTGAATGTAGCTCCGAATTTCTCGAGGGCTTGTCGACGACGGCGGTCTC
CGTCGTCAGGATCATGAATTCGACCCGCCTGCCACCATGACCGAGTACAAGCCCACGGTGCGCCTCGCCA
CCCGCGACGACGTCCCCCGGGCCGTACGCACCCTCGCCGCCGCGTTCGCCGACTACCCCGCCACGCGCCA
CACCGTCGACCCGGACCGCCACATCGAGCGGGTCACCGAGCTGCAAGAACTCTTCCTCACGCGCGTCGGG
CTCGACATCGGCAAGGTGTGGGTCGCGGACGACGGCGCCGCGGTGGCGGTCTGGACCACGCCGGAGAGCG
TCGAAGCGGGGGCGGTGTTCGCCGAGATCGGCCCGCGCATGGCCGAGTTGAGCGGTTCCCGGCTGGCCGC
GCAGCAACAGATGGAAGGCCTCCTGGCGCCGCACCGGCCCAAGGAGCCCGCGTGGTTCCTGGCCACCGTC
GGCGTCTCGCCCGACCACCAGGGCAAGGGTCTGGGCAGCGCCGTCGTGCTCCCCGGAGTGGAGGCGGCCG
AGCGCGCCGGGGTGCCCGCCTTCCTGGAGACATCCGCGCCCCGCAACCTCCCCTTCTACGAGCGGCTCGG
CTTCACCGTCACCGCCGACGTCGAGGTGCCCGAAGGACCGCGCACCTGGTGCATGACCCGCAAGCCCGGT
GCCTGATACGCGTGAATTCACTCCTCAGGTGCAGGCTGCCTATCAGAAGGTGGTGGCTGGTGTGGCCAAT
GCCCTGGCTCACAAATACCACTGAGATCTTTTTCCCTCTGCCAAAAATTATGGGGACATCATGAAGCCCC
TTGAGCATCTGACTTCTGGCTAATAAAGGAAATTTATTTTCATTGCAATAGTGTGTTGGAATTTTTTGTG
TCTCTCACTCGGAAGGACATATGGGAGGGCAAATCATTTAAAACATCAGAATGAGTATTTGGTTTAGAGT
TTGGCAACATATGCCCATATGCTGGCTGCCATGAACAAAGGTTGGCTATAAAGAGGTCATCAGTATATGA
AACAGCCCCCTGCTGTCCATTCCTTATTCCATAGAAAAGCCTTGACTTGAGGTTAGATTTTTTTTATATT
TTGTTTTGTGTTATTTTTTTCTTTAACATCCCTAAAATTTTCCTTACATGTTTTACTAGCCAGATTTTTC
CTCCTCTCCTGACTACTCCCAGTCATAGCTGTCCCTCTTCTCTTATGGAGATCCCTCGACCTGCAGCCCA
AGCTTGAATTCTCTAGAATTACCCTGTTATCCCTATGCTTGGTTTACCGAGCTCTTATTGGTTTTCAAAC
TTCATTGACTGTGCCCAACGCGCCTGGGAGCTCACGGGGACAGCCCCCCCCCAAAGCCCCCAGGGATGTA
ATTACGTCCCTCCCCCGCTAGGGGGCAGCAGCGAGCCGCCCGGGGCTCCGCTCCGGTCCGGCGCTCCCCC
CGCATCCCCGAGCCGGCAGCGTGCGGGGACAGCCCGGGCACGGGGAAGGTGGCACGGGATCGCTTTCCTC
TGAACGCTTCTCGCTGCTCTTTGAGCCTGCAGACACCTGGGGGGATACGGGGAAAAAGCTAGGCTGAAAG
ACCGGTTCTTAGAATGACACGCGCCTGGGAGCTCACGGGGACAGCCCCCCCCCAAAGCCCCCAGGGATGT
AATTACGTCCCTCCCCCGCTAGGGGGCAGCAGCGAGCCGCCCGGGGCTCCGCTCCGGTCCGGCGCTCCCC
CCGCATCCCCGAGCCGGCAGCGTGCGGGGACAGCCCGGGCACGGGGAAGGTGGCACGGGATCGCTTTCCT
CTGAACGCTTCTCGCTGCTCTTTGAGCCTGCAGACACCTGGGGGGATACGGGGAAAAAGCTAACTTCTGA
GACGACAACTTTGTATAGAAAAGTTGGCTCCGAATTCGCCCTTGACAGCAGAGATCCAGTTTGGTTAATT
AATTGGCTCCGGTGCCCGTCAGTGGGCAGAGCGCACATCGCCCACAGTCCCCGAGAAGTTGTGGGGAGGG
GTCGGCAATTGAACCGGTGCCTAGAGAAGGTGGCGCGGGGTAAACTGGGAAAGTGATGTCGTGTACTGGC
TCCGCCTTTTTCCCGAGGGTGGGGGAGAACCGTATATAAGTGCAGTAGTCGCCGTGAACGTTCTTTTTCG
CAACGGGTTTGCCGCCAGAACACAGGTAAGTGCCGTGTGTGGTTCCCGCGGGCCTGGCCTCTTTACGGGT
TATGGCCCTTGCGTGCCTTGAATTACTTCCACCTGGCTGCAGTACGTGATTCTTGATCCCGAGCTTCGGG
TTGGAAGTGGGTGGGAGAGTTCGAGGCCTTGCGCTTAAGGAGCCCCTTCGCCTCGTGCTTGAGTTGAGGC
CTGGCCTGGGCGCTGGGGCCGCCGCGTGCGAATCTGGTGGCACCTTCGCGCCTGTCTCGCTGCTTTCGAT
AAGTCTCTAGCCATTTAAAATTTTTGATGACCTGCTGCGACGCTTTTTTTCTGGCAAGATAGTCTTGTAA
ATGCGGGCCAAGATCTGCACACTGGTATTTCGGTTTTTGGGGCCGCGGGCGGCGACGGGGCCCGTGCGTC
CCAGCGCACATGTTCGGCGAGGCGGGGCCTGCGAGCGCGGCCACCGAGAATCGGACGGGGGTAGTCTCAA
GCTGGCCGGCCTGCTCTGGTGCCTGGCCTCGCGCCGCCGTGTATCGCCCCGCCCTGGGCGGCAAGGCTGG
CCCGGTCGGCACCAGTTGCGTGAGCGGAAAGATGGCCGCTTCCCGGCCCTGCTGCAGGGAGCTCAAAATG
GAGGACGCGGCGCTCGGGAGAGCGGGCGGGTGAGTCACCCACACAAAGGAAAAGGGCCTTTCCGTCCTCA
GCCGTCGCTTCATGTGACTCCACGGAGTACCGGGCGCCGTCCAGGCACCTCGATTAGTTCTCGAGCTTTT
GGAGTACGTCGTCTTTAGGTTGGGGGGAGGGGTTTTATGCGATGGAGTTTCCCCACACTGAGTGGGTGGA
GACTGAAGTTAGGCCAGCTTGGCACTTGATGTAATTCTCCTTGGAATTTGCCCTTTTTGAGTTTGGATCT
TGGTTCATTCTCAAGCCTCAGACAGTGGTTCAAAGTTTTTTTCTTCCATTTCAGGTGTCGTGAGAAGGGC
GAATTCGACCCAAGTTTGTACAAAAAAGCAGGCTGGATCCAGGTGCCACCATGGTGAGCGAGCTGATTAA
GGAGAACATGCACATGAAGCTGTACATGGAGGGCACCGTGAACAACCACCACTTCAAGTGCACATCCGAG
GGCGAAGGCAAGCCCTACGAGGGCACCCAGACCATGAGAATCAAGGCGGTCGAGGGCGGCCCTCTCCCCT
TCGCCTTCGACATCCTGGCTACCAGCTTCATGTACGGCAGCAAAACCTTCATCAACCACACCCAGGGCAT
CCCCGACTTCTTTAAGCAGTCCTTCCCCGAGGGCTTCACATGGGAGAGAGTCACCACATACGAAGATGGG
GGCGTGCTGACCGCTACCCAGGACACCAGCCTCCAGGACGGCTGCCTCATCTACAACGTCAAGATCAGAG
GGGTGAACTTCCCATCCAACGGCCCTGTGATGCAGAAGAAAACACTCGGCTGGGAGGCCTCCACCGAGAC
ACTGTACCCCGCTGACGGCGGCCTGGAAGGCAGAGCCGACATGGCCCTGAAGCTCGTGGGCGGGGGCCAC
CTGATCTGCAACCTTAAGACCACATACAGATCCAAGAAACCCGCTAAGAACCTCAAGATGCCCGGCGTCT
ACTATGTGGACAGGAGACTGGAAAGAATCAAGGAGGCCGACAAAGAGACATACGTCGAGCAGCACGAGGT
GGCTGTGGCCAGATACTGCGACCTCCCTAGCAAACTGGGGCACAAACTTAATTGAGAATTCTACCACCCA
GCTTTCTTGTACAAAGTGGTACGTCTCAAGACCAGAGGTCTCTGCTTTAAACACATAACCGATTTCAGAT
GGTGCTATAACCGATTTCAGATGGTGCTATAACCGATTTCAGATGGTGCTATAACCGATTTCAGATGGTG
CTACAACCAGAAGAGACCTGTGCTTCACTCCTCAGGTGCAGGCTGCCTATCAGAAGGTGGTGGCTGGTGT
GGCCAATGCCCTGGCTCACAAATACCACTGAGATCTTTTTCCCTCTGCCAAAAATTATGGGGACATCATG
AAGCCCCTTGAGCATCTGACTTCTGGCTAATAAAGGAAATTTATTTTCATTGCAATAGTGTGTTGGAATT
TTTTGTGTCTCTCACTCGGAAGGACATATGGGAGGGCAAATCATTTAAAACATCAGAATGAGTATTTGGT
TTAGAGTTTGGCAACATATGCCCATATGCTGGCTGCCATGAACAAAGGTTGGCTATAAAGAGGTCATCAG
TATATGAAACAGCCCCCTGCTGTCCATTCCTTATTCCATAGAAAAGCCTTGACTTGAGGTTAGATTTTTT
TTATATTTTGTTTTGTGTTATTTTTTTCTTTAACATCCCTAAAATTTTCCTTACATGTTTTACTAGCCAG
ATTTTTCCTCCTCTCCTGACTACTCCCAGTCATAGCTGTCCCTCTTCTCTTATGGAGATCCCGAGCGGTG
CGTTTTTATGCTTGTAGTATTGTATAATGTTTTTAAGATCCAAGCTTCTGACCTCTTCTCTTCCTCCCAC
AGGGCCTCGAGACAATTGCATCGATGGTACCAGTGAAAGTCTGCAATGAATTCGAGTTGGCGCGCCTGTC
ATTCTAAATCTCTCTTTCAGCCTAAAGCTTTTTCCCCGTATCCCCCCAGGTGTCTGCAGGCTCAAAGAGC
AGCGAGAAGCGTTCAGAGGAAAGCGATCCCGTGCCACCTTCCCCGTGCCCGGGCTGTCCCCGCACGCTGC
CGGCTCGGGGATGCGGGGGGAGCGCCGGACCGGAGCGGAGCCCCGGGCGGCTCGCTGCTGCCCCCTAGCG
GGGGAGGGACGTAATTACATCCCTGGGGGCTTTGGGAGGGGGCTGTCCCCGTGAGCTCCCAGGCGCGCCT
GTCATTCTAAATCTCTCTTTCAGCCTAAAGCTTTTTCCCCGTATCCCCCCAGGTGTCTGCAGGCTCAAAG
AGCAGCGAGAAGCGTTCAGAGGAAAGCGATCCCGTGCCACCTTCCCCGTGCCCGGGCTGTCCCCGCACGC
TGCCGGCTCGGGGATGCGGGGGGAGCGCCGGACCGGAGCGGAGCCCCGGGCGGCTCGCTGCTGCCCCCTA
GCGGGGGAGGGACGTAATTACATCCCTGGGGGCTTTGGGGGGGGGCTGTCCCCGTGAGCTCCCAGGCGCG
CCAACTCGGTACCGTATCGATGTCGACGTTAACGCTAGTGATATCAACTTTGTATAGAAAAGTTGGCTCC
GAATTCGCCCTTGACAGCAGAGATCCAGTTTGGTTAATTAATTGGCTCCGGTGCCCGTCAGTGGGCAGAG
CGCACATCGCCCACAGTCCCCGAGAAGTTGTGGGGAGGGGTCGGCAATTGAACCGGTGCCTAGAGAAGGT
GGCGCGGGGTAAACTGGGAAAGTGATGTCGTGTACTGGCTCCGCCTTTTTCCCGAGGGTGGGGGAGAACC
GTATATAAGTGCAGTAGTCGCCGTGAACGTTCTTTTTCGCAACGGGTTTGCCGCCAGAACACAGGTAAGT
GCCGTGTGTGGTTCCCGCGGGCCTGGCCTCTTTACGGGTTATGGCCCTTGCGTGCCTTGAATTACTTCCA
CCTGGCTGCAGTACGTGATTCTTGATCCCGAGCTTCGGGTTGGAAGTGGGTGGGAGAGTTCGAGGCCTTG
CGCTTAAGGAGCCCCTTCGCCTCGTGCTTGAGTTGAGGCCTGGCCTGGGCGCTGGGGCCGCCGCGTGCGA
ATCTGGTGGCACCTTCGCGCCTGTCTCGCTGCTTTCGATAAGTCTCTAGCCATTTAAAATTTTTGATGAC
CTGCTGCGACGCTTTTTTTCTGGCAAGATAGTCTTGTAAATGCGGGCCAAGATCTGCACACTGGTATTTC
GGTTTTTGGGGCCGCGGGCGGCGACGGGGCCCGTGCGTCCCAGCGCACATGTTCGGCGAGGCGGGGCCTG
CGAGCGCGGCCACCGAGAATCGGACGGGGGTAGTCTCAAGCTGGCCGGCCTGCTCTGGTGCCTGGCCTCG
CGCCGCCGTGTATCGCCCCGCCCTGGGCGGCAAGGCTGGCCCGGTCGGCACCAGTTGCGTGAGCGGAAAG
ATGGCCGCTTCCCGGCCCTGCTGCAGGGAGCTCAAAATGGAGGACGCGGCGCTCGGGAGAGCGGGCGGGT
GAGTCACCCACACAAAGGAAAAGGGCCTTTCCGTCCTCAGCCGTCGCTTCATGTGACTCCACGGAGTACC
GGGCGCCGTCCAGGCACCTCGATTAGTTCTCGAGCTTTTGGAGTACGTCGTCTTTAGGTTGGGGGGAGGG
GTTTTATGCGATGGAGTTTCCCCACACTGAGTGGGTGGAGACTGAAGTTAGGCCAGCTTGGCACTTGATG
TAATTCTCCTTGGAATTTGCCCTTTTTGAGTTTGGATCTTGGTTCATTCTCAAGCCTCAGACAGTGGTTC
AAAGTTTTTTTCTTCCATTTCAGGTGTCGTGAGAAGGGCGAATTCGACCCAAGTTTGTACAAAAAAGCAG
GCTCGCCACCATGGTGAGCAAGGGCGAGGAGCTGTTCACCGGGGTGGTGCCCATCCTGGTCGAGCTGGAC
GGCGACGTAAACGGCCACAAGTTCAGCGTGAGGGGCGAGGGCGAGGGCGATGCCACCAACGGCAAGCTGA
CCCTGAAGTTCATCTGCACCACCGGCAAGCTGCCCGTGCCCTGGCCCACCCTCGTGACCACCCTGAGCCA
CGGCGTGCAGTGCTTCGCCCGCTACCCCGACCACATGAAGCAGCACGACTTCTTCAAGTCCGCCATGCCC
GAAGGCTACGTCCAGGAGCGCACCATCTTCTTCAAGGACGACGGCACCTACAAGACCCGCGCCGAGGTGA
AGTTCGAGGGCGACACCCTAGTGAACCGCATCGAGCTGAAGGGCGTCGACTTCAAGGAGGACGGCAACAT
CCTGGGGCACAAGCTGGAGTACAACTTCAACAGCCACAACATCTATATCATGGCCGTCAAGCAGAAGAAC
GGCATCAAGGTGAACTTCAAGATCCGCCACAACGTGGAGGACGGCAGCGTGCAGCTCGCCGACCACTACC
AGCAGAACACCCCCATCGGCGACGGCCCCGTGCTGCTGCCCGACAGCCACTACCTGAGCACCCAGTCCGT
GCTGAGCAAAGACCCCAACGAGAAGCGCGATCACATGGTCCTGCTGGAGTTCCGCACCGCCGCCGGGATC
ACTCTCGGCATGGACGAGCTGTACAAGTAATACCACCCAGCTTTCTTGTACAAAGTGGTACGCGTGAATT
CACTCCTCAGGTGCAGGCTGCCTATCAGAAGGTGGTGGCTGGTGTGGCCAATGCCCTGGCTCACAAATAC
CACTGAGATCTTTTTCCCTCTGCCAAAAATTATGGGGACATCATGAAGCCCCTTGAGCATCTGACTTCTG
GCTAATAAAGGAAATTTATTTTCATTGCAATAGTGTGTTGGAATTTTTTGTGTCTCTCACTCGGAAGGAC
ATATGGGAGGGCAAATCATTTAAAACATCAGAATGAGTATTTGGTTTAGAGTTTGGCAACATATGCCCAT
ATGCTGGCTGCCATGAACAAAGGTTGGCTATAAAGAGGTCATCAGTATATGAAACAGCCCCCTGCTGTCC
ATTCCTTATTCCATAGAAAAGCCTTGACTTGAGGTTAGATTTTTTTTATATTTTGTTTTGTGTTATTTTT
TTCTTTAACATCCCTAAAATTTTCCTTACATGTTTTACTAGCCAGATTTTTCCTCCTCTCCTGACTACTC
CCAGTCATAGCTGTCCCTCTTCTCTTATGGAGATCCCTCGACCTGCAGCCCAAGCTTGGCGTAATCATGG
TCATAGCTGTTTCCTGTGTGAAATTGTTATCCGCTCACAATTCCACACAACATACGAGCCGGAAGCATAA
AGTGTAAAGCCTGGGGTGCCTAATGAGTGAGCTAACTCACATTAATTGCGTTGCGCTCACTGCCCGCTTT
CCAGTCGGGAAACCTGTCGTGCCAGCGGATCGACAGTACTAAGCTTGGTCTAATACCCAATCTCTCGTCT
TATCCAGATGTTTTATACGCCTCTGGCCCGTGTCTCAAAATCTCTGATGTTACATTGCACAAGATAAAAT
AATATCATCATGAACAATAAAACTGTCTGCTTACATAAACAGTAATACAAGGGGTGTTATGAGCCATATT
CAACGGGAAACGTCGAGGCCGCGATTAAATTCCAACATGGATGCTGATTTATATGGGTATAAATGGGCTC
GCGATAATGTCGGGCAATCAGGTGCGACAATCTATCGCTTGTATGGGAAGCCCGATGCGCCAGAGTTGTT
TCTGAAACATGGCAAAGGTAGCGTTGCCAATGATGTTACAGATGAGATGGTCAGACTAAACTGGCTGACG
GAATTTATGCCTCTTCCGACCATCAAGCATTTTATCCGTACTCCTGATGATGCATGGTTACTCACCACTG
CGATCCCCGGAAAAACAGCATTCCAGGTATTAGAAGAATATCCTGATTCAGGTGAAAATATTGTTGATGC
GCTGGCAGTGTTCCTGCGCCGGTTGCATTCGATTCCTGTTTGTAATTGTCCTTTTAACAGCGATCGCGTA
TTTCGTCTCGCTCAGGCGCAATCACGAATGAATAACGGTTTGGTTGATGCGAGTGATTTTGATGACGAGC
GTAATGGCTGGCCTGTTGAACAAGTCTGGAAAGAAATGCATAAACTTTTGCCATTCTCACCGGATTCAGT
CGTCACTCATGGTGATTTCTCACTTGATAACCTTATTTTTGACGAGGGGAAATTAATAGGTTGTATTGAT
GTTGGACGAGTCGGAATCGCAGACCGATACCAGGATCTTGCCATCCTATGGAACTGCCTCGGTGAGTTTT
CTCCTTCATTACAGAAACGGCTTTTTCAAAAATATGGTATTGATAATCCTGATATGAATAAATTGCAGTT
TCATTTGATGCTCGATGAGTTTTTCTAATCAGAATTGGTTAATTGGTTGTAACACTGGCAGAGCATTACG
CTGACTTGACGGGACGGCGCAAGCTCATGACCAAAATCCCTTAACGTGAGTTACGCGTCGTTCCACTGAG
CGTCAGAGGTATCACTAGTATTACAGAGGTAAGTTATAACAGTCGCCTAACCC
Features (pLannotate 1.2.2; 28 found; start..end, strand, type, name):
     87..675     -  rep_origin     ori: high-copy-number ColE1/pMB1/pBR322/pUC origin of replication
    846..1706    -  CDS            AmpR: β-lactamase; bla; confers resistance to ampicillin, carbenicillin, and related antibiotics
   1707..1778    -  promoter       AmpR promoter: bla
   1857..2456    +  CDS            PuroR: puromycin N-acetyltransferase; pac from Streptomyces alboniger; confers resistance to puromycin
   2461..2541    +  CDS            HBB (fragment): HBB_PONPY - Experimental evidence at transcript level: Swiss-Prot protein existence level 2. Involved in oxygen transport from the lung to the various peripheral tissues. From Pongo pygmaeus (Bornean orangutan).
   2612..2667    +  polyA_signal   β-globin poly(A) signal: rabbit β-globin polyadenylation signal (Gil and Proudfoot, 1987)
   3646..3666    +  protein_bind   attB4: mutant version of attB; core recombination site for the Gateway® BP reaction BP Clonase™
   3734..3945    +  promoter       EF-1α core promoter: core promoter for human elongation factor EF-1α
   3946..4884    +  intron         EF-1α intron A: intron upstream of the start codon of human EF-1α
   4911..4931    +  protein_bind   attB1: mutant version of attB; core recombination site for the Gateway® BP reaction BP Clonase™
   4951..5646    +  CDS            mKate2: mKate2 is a basic (constitutively fluorescent) red fluorescent protein published in 2009, derived from Entacmaea quadricolor. It is reported to be a rapidly-maturing monomer with moderate acid sensitivity.
   5666..5690    -  protein_bind   attB2: mutant version of attB; recombination site for the Gateway® BP reaction BP Clonase™
   5834..5908    +  CDS            HBB (fragment): HBB_PONPY - Experimental evidence at transcript level: Swiss-Prot protein existence level 2. Involved in oxygen transport from the lung to the various peripheral tissues. From Pongo pygmaeus (Bornean orangutan).
   5979..6034    +  polyA_signal   β-globin poly(A) signal: rabbit β-globin polyadenylation signal (Gil and Proudfoot, 1987)
   6418..6443    +  misc_feature   SA: splice acceptor site
   7115..7135    +  protein_bind   attB4: mutant version of attB; core recombination site for the Gateway® BP reaction BP Clonase™
   7203..7414    +  promoter       EF-1α core promoter: core promoter for human elongation factor EF-1α
   7415..8353    +  intron         EF-1α intron A: intron upstream of the start codon of human EF-1α
   8380..8400    +  protein_bind   attB1: mutant version of attB; core recombination site for the Gateway® BP reaction BP Clonase™
   8411..9127    +  CDS            EBFP2: EBFP2 is a basic (constitutively fluorescent) blue fluorescent protein published in 2007, derived from Aequorea victoria. It is reported to be a rapidly-maturing monomer with moderate acid sensitivity.
   9135..9159    -  protein_bind   attB2: mutant version of attB; recombination site for the Gateway® BP reaction BP Clonase™
   9163..9243    +  CDS            HBB (fragment): HBB_PONPY - Experimental evidence at transcript level: Swiss-Prot protein existence level 2. Involved in oxygen transport from the lung to the various peripheral tissues. From Pongo pygmaeus (Bornean orangutan).
   9314..9369    +  polyA_signal   β-globin poly(A) signal: rabbit β-globin polyadenylation signal (Gil and Proudfoot, 1987)
   9752..9774    -  protein_bind   lac operator (fragment): The lac repressor binds to the lac operator to inhibit transcription in E. coli. This inhibition can be relieved by adding lactose or isopropyl-β-D-thiogalactopyranoside (IPTG). lac repressor encoded by lacI
   9778..9808    -  promoter       lac promoter: promoter for the E. coli lac operon
   9823..9844    -  protein_bind   CAP binding site: CAP binding activates transcription in the presence of cAMP. E. coli catabolite activator protein
   9857..9896    -  CDS            lacI (fragment): lac repressor; lacI; The lac repressor binds to the lac operator to inhibit transcription in E. coli. This inhibition can be relieved by adding lactose or isopropyl-β-D-thiogalactopyranoside (IPTG).
  10069..10878   +  CDS            KanR: aminoglycoside phosphotransferase; aph(3')-Ia; confers resistance to kanamycin in bacteria or G418 (Geneticin®) in eukaryotes
