[The description below was written by a language model from this plasmid's Addgene catalogue record and pLannotate feature annotations shown in this document.]
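Description:
LSB-hsa-miR-29a-3p is an 11 kb mammalian expression plasmid built on the Low Sensor Backbone (LSB), a synthetic-biology chassis for reporting microRNA activity by fluorescence. It replicates in E. coli from a high-copy ColE1/pUC-type origin and carries both a β-lactamase gene (ampicillin resistance) and an aph(3')-Ia gene (kanamycin resistance), matching the dual bacterial selection listed in the record. Remnants of a lac promoter/operator region are also annotated in the backbone.

The payload consists of two parallel transcription units with the same architecture. Each has a human EF-1α core promoter with its intron A, a fluorescent protein coding sequence flanked by Gateway attB1/attB2 scars (with attB4 upstream of the promoter), and a rabbit β-globin 3' region with its polyadenylation signal. The first unit expresses the red protein mKate2 and, according to the record, carries a target site for hsa-miR-29a-3p in its 3' UTR. That site is not annotated as a separate feature, but it presumably lies in the gap between attB2 and the β-globin sequence. The second unit expresses the blue protein EBFP2 without a target and serves as an internal reference. When miR-29a-3p is active in transfected cells, mKate2 output is repressed, so the mKate2-to-EBFP2 ratio measures miRNA activity independently of plasmid dose.

A puromycin N-acetyltransferase gene with a third β-globin poly(A) allows puromycin selection in mammalian cells, though no promoter for it is annotated. The depositor warns that the repeated poly(A) elements make the plasmid inherently unstable. The physical plasmid also differs slightly from the deposited sequence, with short insertions flanking the puromycin coding region that are reported not to affect selection.
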