Addgene plasmid #103391: LSB-hsa-miR-29a-3p
Purpose: Used to sense miRNA activity using fluorescence based tools. hsa-miR-29a-3p target in 3' UTR of of mKate. miRNA activity can be measured by the repression of mKate2 relative to EBFP2 fluorescent proteins . Plasmid is inherently unstable; please see Depositor Comments
Depositing lab: Ron Weiss. Depositing organization: Massachusetts Institute of Technology. Publication: A mixed antagonistic/synergistic miRNA repression model enables accurate predictions of multi-input miRNA sensor activity. Gam JJ, Babb J, Weiss R. Nat Commun. 2018 Jun 22;9(1):2430. doi: 10.1038/s41467-018-04575-0. PubMed 29934631.
Backbone
  Vector backbone: Low Sensor Backbone (LSB)
  Vector type: Mammalian Expression, Synthetic Biology
Growth in bacteria
  Bacterial resistance: Ampicillin and Kanamycin, 100 & 50 μg/mL
  Growth temperature: 30°C
  Growth strain: NEB Stable
  Copy number: High Copy
Gene/Insert
  Gene/Insert name: hsa-miR-29a-3p target
  Species: H. sapiens (human)
  Entrez Gene: MIR29A (a.k.a. MIRN29, MIRN29A, hsa-mir-29, hsa-mir-29a, miRNA29A, mir-29a)
  Promoter: EF-1a
  Cloning method: Gibson Cloning
Terms and licenses: Academic/Nonprofit Terms; Industry Terms: Not Available to Industry
Depositor comments: Please note that this plasmid is inherently unstable due to a repeating poly A element. We recommend performing a diagnostic digest on multiple colonies upon receipt. The depositors would like to note the presence of several discrepancies between the depositor sequence and physical plasmid sequence. In particular, the sequences upstream and downstream of the puromycin coding region have 10 bp insertions which do not affect the ability to perform puromycin selection. The sequences for those regions within the physical plasmids are as follows: Upstream of Puro: GAATTCGACCGCCTGTCTCAAGGTGCCACC; Downstream of Puro: GCTTTGAGACTACGCGTGAATTCACTCCTC.
How to cite: LSB-hsa-miR-29a-3p was a gift from Ron Weiss (Addgene plasmid # 103391 ; http://n2t.net/addgene:103391 ; RRID:Addgene_103391)
