>Addgene plasmid #103391 | LSB-hsa-miR-29a-3p | depositor partial sequence | sequence record 195832 | hsa-miR-29a-3p target
TAACCGATTTCAGATGGTGCTA
