>Addgene plasmid #103391 | LSB-hsa-miR-29a-3p | addgene partial sequence | sequence record 272304 | mKate2-F 5'-ACCCGCTAAGAACCTCAAGA-3'
TCAAGGAGGCCGACAAAGAGACATACGTCGAGCAGCACGAGGTGGCTGTGGCCAGATACTGCGACCTCCC
TAGCAAACTGGGGCACAAACTTAATTGAGAATTCTACCACCCAGCTTTCTTGTACAAAGTGGTACGTCTC
AAGACCAGAGGTCTCTGCTTTAAACACATAACCGATTTCAGATGGTGCTATAACCGATTTCAGATGGTGC
TATAACCGATTTCAGATGGTGCTATAACCGATTTCAGATGGTGCTACAACCAGAAGAGACCTGTGCTTCA
CTCCTCAGGTGCAGGCTGCCTATCAGAAGGTGGTGG
